>Addgene plasmid #122755 | pAC10032_pCR8-SspDnaB(C-S0)_BsaI->ccdbCam<-BsaI | depositor full sequence | sequence record 234257 | pAC10032_pCR8-SspDnaB(C-S0)_BsaI->ccdbCam<-BsaI sequence 4444 bps
CTTTCCTGCGTTATCCCCTGATTCTGTGGATAACCGTATTACCGCCTTTGAGTGAGCTGATACCGCTCGC
CGCAGCCGAACGACCGAGCGCAGCGAGTCAGTGAGCGAGGAAGCGGAAGAGCGCCCAATACGCAAACCGC
CTCTCCCCGCGCGTTGGCCGATTCATTAATGCAGCTGGCACGACAGGTTTCCCGACTGGAAAGCGGGCAG
TGAGCGCAACGCAATTAATACGCGTACCGCTAGCCAGGAAGAGTTTGTAGAAACGCAAAAAGGCCATCCG
TCAGGATGGCCTTCTGCTTAGTTTGATGCCTGGCAGTTTATGGCGGGCGTCCTGCCCGCCACCCTCCGGG
CCGTTGCTTCACAACGATCAAATCCGCTCCCGGCGGATTTGTCCTACTCAGGAGAGCGTTCACCGACAAA
CAACAGATAAAACGAAAGGCCCAGTCTTCCGACTGAGCCTTTCGTTTTATTTGATGCCTGGCAGTTCCCT
ACTCTCGCGTTAACGCTAGCATGGATGTTTTCCCAGTCACGACGTTGTAAAACGACGGCCAGTCTTAAGC
TCGGGCCCCAAATAATGATTTTATTTTGACTGATAGTGACCTGTTCGTTGCAACAAATTGATGAGCAATG
CTTTTTTATAATGCCAACTTTGTACAAAAAAGCAGGCTCCGAATTCACCGGTGCCGCCACCATGAGTCCC
GAAATCGAAAAGCTCTCTCAGAGCGATATATATTGGGACTCCATCGTAAGCATAACAGAGACGGGGGTCG
AGGAGGTGTTCGATCTGACAGTTCCTGGGCCTCATAATTTCGTAGCGAACGACATCATTGTACATAACTG
AGACCGTCGACCTGCAGACTGGCTGTGTATAAGGGAGCCTGACATTTATATTCCCCAGAACATCAGGTTA
ATGGCGTTTTTGATGTCATTTTCGCGGTGGCTGAGATCAGCCACTTCTTCCCCGATAACGGAGACCGGCA
CACTGGCCATATCGGTGGTCATCATGCGCCAGCTTTCATCCCCGATATGCACCACCGGGTAAAGTTCACG
GGAGACTTTATCTGACAGCAGACGTGCACTGGCCAGGGGGATCACCATCCGTCGCCCGGGCGTGTCAATA
ATATCACTCTGTACATCCACAAACAGACGATAACGGCTCTCTCTTTTATAGGTGTAAACCTTAAACTGCA
TTTCACCAGCCCCTGTTCTCGTCAGCAAAAGAGCCGTTCATTTCAATAAACCGGGCGACCTCAGCCATCC
CTTCCTGATTTTCCGCTTTCCAGCGTTCGGCACGCAGACGACGGGCTTCATTCTGCATGGTTGTGCTTAC
CAGACCGGAGATATTGACATCATATATGCCTTGAGCAACTGATAGCTGTCGCTGTCAACTGTCACTGTAA
TACGCTGCTTCATAGCATACCTCTTTTTGACATACTTCGGGTATACATATCAGTATATATTCTTATACCG
CAAAAATCAGCGCGCAAATACGCATACTGTTATCTGGCTTTTAGTAAGCCGGATCCAGATCTTTACGCCC
CGCCCTGCCACTCATCGCAGTACTGTTGTAATTCATTAAGCATTCTGCCGACATGGAAGCCATCACAAAC
GGCATGATGAACCTGAATCGCCAGCGGCATCAGCACCTTGTCGCCTTGCGTATAATATTTGCCCATGGTG
AAAACGGGGGCGAAGAAGTTGTCCATATTGGCCACGTTTAAATCAAAACTGGTGAAACTCACCCAGGGAT
TGGCTGAGACGAAAAACATATTCTCAATAAACCCTTTAGGGAAATAGGCCAGGTTTTCACCGTAACACGC
CACATCTTGCGAATATATGTGTAGAAACTGCCGGAAATCGTCGTGGTATTCACTCCAGAGCGATGAAAAG
GTTTCAGTTTGCTCATGGAAAACGGTGTAACAAGGGTGAACACTATCCCATATCACCAGCTCACCGTCTT
TCATTGCCATACGGAATTCCGGATGAGCATTCATCAGGCGGGCAAGAATGTGAATAAAGGCCGGATAAAA
CTTGTGCTTATTTTTCTTTACGGTCTTTAAAAAGGCCGTAATATCCAGCTGAACGGTCTGGTTATAGGTA
CATTGAGCAACTGACTGAAATGCCTCAAAATGTTCTTTACGATGCCATTGGGATATATCAACGGTGGTAT
ATCCAGTGATTTTTTTCTCCATTTTAGCTTCCTTAGCTCCTGAAAATCTCGACGGATCCTAACTCAAAAT
CCACACATTATACGAGCCGGAAGCATAAAGTGTAAAGCCTGGGGTGCCTAATGCGGCCGCGGTCTCATTA
ATTAAGAATTCGACCCAGCTTTCTTGTACAAAGTTGGCATTATAAAAAATAATTGCTCATCAATTTGTTG
CAACGAACAGGTCACTATCAGTCAAAATAAAATCATTATTTGCCATCCAGCTGATATCCCCTATAGTGAG
TCGTATTACATGGTCATAGCTGTTTCCTGGCAGCTCTGGCCCGTGTCTCAAAATCTCTGATGTTACATTG
CACAAGATAAAAATATATCATCATGCCTCCTCTAGACCAGCCAGGACAGAAATGCCTCGACTTCGCTGCT
GCCCAAGGTTGCCGGGTGACGCACACCGTGGAAACGGATGAAGGCACGAACCCAGTGGACATAAGCCTGT
TCGGTTCGTAAGCTGTAATGCAAGTAGCGTATGCGCTCACGCAACTGGTCCAGAACCTTGACCGAACGCA
GCGGTGGTAACGGCGCAGTGGCGGTTTTCATGGCTTGTTATGACTGTTTTTTTGGGGTACAGTCTATGCC
TCGGGCATCCAAGCAGCAAGCGCGTTACGCCGTGGGTCGATGTTTGATGTTATGGAGCAGCAACGATGTT
ACGCAGCAGGGCAGTCGCCCTAAAACAAAGTTAAACATCATGAGGGAAGCGGTGATCGCCGAAGTATCGA
CTCAACTATCAGAGGTAGTTGGCGTCATCGAGCGCCATCTCGAACCGACGTTGCTGGCCGTACATTTGTA
CGGCTCCGCAGTGGATGGCGGCCTGAAGCCACACAGTGATATTGATTTGCTGGTTACGGTGACCGTAAGG
CTTGATGAAACAACGCGGCGAGCTTTGATCAACGACCTTTTGGAAACTTCGGCTTCCCCTGGAGAGAGCG
AGATTCTCCGCGCTGTAGAAGTCACCATTGTTGTGCACGACGACATCATTCCGTGGCGTTATCCAGCTAA
GCGCGAACTGCAATTTGGAGAATGGCAGCGCAATGACATTCTTGCAGGTATCTTCGAGCCAGCCACGATC
GACATTGATCTGGCTATCTTGCTGACAAAAGCAAGAGAACATAGCGTTGCCTTGGTAGGTCCAGCGGCGG
AGGAACTCTTTGATCCGGTTCCTGAACAGGATCTATTTGAGGCGCTAAATGAAACCTTAACGCTATGGAA
CTCGCCGCCCGACTGGGCTGGCGATGAGCGAAATGTAGTGCTTACGTTGTCCCGCATTTGGTACAGCGCA
GTAACCGGCAAAATCGCGCCGAAGGATGTCGCTGCCGACTGGGCAATGGAGCGCCTGCCGGCCCAGTATC
AGCCCGTCATACTTGAAGCTAGACAGGCTTATCTTGGACAAGAAGAAGATCGCTTGGCCTCGCGCGCAGA
TCAGTTGGAAGAATTTGTCCACTACGTGAAAGGCGAGATCACCAAGGTAGTCGGCAAATAACCCTCGAGC
CACCCATGACCAAAATCCCTTAACGTGAGTTACGCGTCGTTCCACTGAGCGTCAGACCCCGTAGAAAAGA
TCAAAGGATCTTCTTGAGATCCTTTTTTTCTGCGCGTAATCTGCTGCTTGCAAACAAAAAAACCACCGCT
ACCAGCGGTGGTTTGTTTGCCGGATCAAGAGCTACCAACTCTTTTTCCGAAGGTAACTGGCTTCAGCAGA
GCGCAGATACCAAATACTGTCCTTCTAGTGTAGCCGTAGTTAGGCCACCACTTCAAGAACTCTGTAGCAC
CGCCTACATACCTCGCTCTGCTAATCCTGTTACCAGTGGCTGCTGCCAGTGGCGATAAGTCGTGTCTTAC
CGGGTTGGACTCAAGACGATAGTTACCGGATAAGGCGCAGCGGTCGGGCTGAACGGGGGGTTCGTGCACA
CAGCCCAGCTTGGAGCGAACGACCTACACCGAACTGAGATACCTACAGCGTGAGCATTGAGAAAGCGCCA
CGCTTCCCGAAGGGAGAAAGGCGGACAGGTATCCGGTAAGCGGCAGGGTCGGAACAGGAGAGCGCACGAG
GGAGCTTCCAGGGGGAAACGCCTGGTATCTTTATAGTCCTGTCGGGTTTCGCCACCTCTGACTTGAGCGT
CGATTTTTGTGATGCTCGTCAGGGGGGCGGAGCCTATGGAAAAACGCCAGCAACGCGGCCTTTTTACGGT
TCCTGGCCTTTTGCTGGCCTTTTGCTCACATGTT
Features (pLannotate 1.2.2; 17 found; start..end, strand, type, name):
    121..213     +  CDS            lacI (fragment): lac repressor; lacI; The lac repressor binds to the lac operator to inhibit transcription in E. coli. This inhibition can be relieved by adding lactose or isopropyl-β-D-thiogalactopyranoside (IPTG).
    268..295     -  terminator     rrnB T2 terminator: transcription terminator T2 from the E. coli rrnB gene
    427..470     +  terminator     rrnB T1 terminator: Escherichia coli rrnB; transcription terminator T1 from the E. coli rrnB gene
    517..553     -  CDS            lacZα (fragment): LacZα fragment of β-galactosidase; lacZ fragment
    569..668     +  protein_bind   attL1: mutant version of attL; recombination site for the Gateway® LR reaction LR Clonase™
    689..838     +  CDS            dnaB (fragment): DNAB_SYNY3 - Experimental evidence at protein level: Swiss-Prot protein existence level 1. Participates in initiation and elongation during chromosome replication; it exhibits DNA-dependent ATPase activity. From Synechocystis sp. (strain PCC 6803 / Kazusa).
    889..1191    -  CDS            ccdB: CCDB_ECOLI - Also known as G, letB, letD. Experimental evidence at protein level: Swiss-Prot protein existence level 1. Toxic component of a type II toxin-antitoxin (TA) system, functioning in plasmid maintainence. Responsible for the post- segregational killing (PSK) of plasmid-free cells, also referred to as a plasmid addiction system. Half-life of over 2 hours. Cell killing by CcdB is accompanied by filamentation, defects in chromosome and plasmid segregation, defects in cell division, formation of anucleate cells, decreased DNA synthesis and plasmid loss. Interferes with the activity of DN
   1196..1354    -  CDS            ccdA (fragment): CCDA_ECO57 - Also known as H, letA. Experimental evidence at protein level: Swiss-Prot protein existence level 1. Antitoxin component of a type II toxin-antitoxin (TA) system which inhibits the post-segregational killing (PSK) of plasmid-free cells, also referred to as a plasmid addiction system. Binds to and blocks the activity of CcdB; will also remove bound CcdB protein from the CcdB-GyrA complex by forming a CcdA-CcdB complex, a process termed rejuvenation. Functions as a transcriptional corepressor for the ccdAB operon, repression also requires CcdB (By similarity). From Escherichia coli
   1536..2192    -  CDS            cat: CAT_ECOLX - Experimental evidence at protein level: Swiss-Prot protein existence level 1. This enzyme is an effector of chloramphenicol resistance in bacteria. From Escherichia coli. This protein is used as a marker in many commonly used cloning vectors, such as pACYC184.
   2193..2222    -  promoter       cat promoter (fragment): promoter of the E. coli cat gene encoding chloramphenicol acetyltransferase
   2246..2276    -  promoter       lac UV5 promoter: E. coli lac promoter with an "up" mutation
   2323..2422    -  protein_bind   attL2: mutant version of attL; recombination site for the Gateway® LR reaction LR Clonase™
   2440..2458    -  promoter       T7 promoter: promoter for bacteriophage T7 RNA polymerase
   2648..2671    +  promoter       Pc promoter (fragment): intI1 (promoter lies within the coding sequence); class 1 integron promoter
   2847..2903    +  CDS            GmR (fragment): gentamycin acetyltransferase; aacC1; confers resistance to gentamycin
   2910..3701    +  CDS            SmR: aminoglycoside adenylyltransferase (Murphy, 1985); aadA; confers resistance to spectinomycin and streptomycin
   3794..4382    +  rep_origin     ori: high-copy-number ColE1/pMB1/pBR322/pUC origin of replication
