[The description below was written by a language model from this plasmid's Addgene catalogue record and pLannotate feature annotations shown in this document.]
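Description:
pAC10032_pCR8-SspDnaB(C-S0)_BsaI->ccdbCam<-BsaI is a 4,444-bp Gateway entry-type plasmid built on the pCR8/GW/TOPO backbone (catalogued as a Gateway donor). It serves as a modular cloning intermediate in a toolkit for split selectable markers. It replicates in E. coli from a high-copy ColE1/pUC-type origin. The backbone carries an aadA (SmR) gene for spectinomycin resistance, and rrnB T1 and T2 terminators sit upstream of the cloning region to insulate it from read-through transcription. Several short annotations (lacI, lacZα, GmR and Pc promoter fragments) appear to be backbone remnants rather than functional parts. A T7 promoter lies just outside attL2.

The payload sits between attL1 and attL2, so it can be moved into attR-containing destination vectors by an LR reaction. Directly after attL1 is a roughly 150-bp fragment matching the Synechocystis sp. PCC 6803 DnaB protein. The construct name identifies it as the C-terminal half of the SspDnaB split intein ("C-S0"). Next comes a counter-selectable stuffer in the reverse orientation, made up of the ccdB toxin gene, a ccdA fragment and a chloramphenicol acetyltransferase gene with cat and lac UV5 promoter elements. According to the name, this stuffer is flanked by BsaI sites.

This layout suggests that Type IIS (Golden Gate-style) digestion removes the ccdB/Cam cassette so a coding fragment can be joined to the intein C-fragment, with ccdB killing cells that carry uncut parental plasmid. The record does not describe this use: its stated purpose is only "Plasmid 32". Because of the toxin, the plasmid is maintained in a ccdB-tolerant strain under chloramphenicol and spectinomycin selection.
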