Addgene plasmid #122755: pAC10032_pCR8-SspDnaB(C-S0)_BsaI->ccdbCam<-BsaI
Purpose: Plasmid 32
Depositing lab: Albert Cheng. Publication: Split Selectable Markers. Jillette N, Du M, Cheng AW. bioRxiv 452979 10.1101/452979.
Backbone
  Vector backbone: pCR8GWTOPO
  Vector type: Gateway Donor
Growth in bacteria
  Bacterial resistance: Chloramphenicol and Spectinomycin, 25 & 50 μg/mL
  Growth temperature: 37°C
  Growth strain: ccdB Survival
  Copy number: Unknown
Gene/Insert
  Gene/Insert name: SspDnaB(C-S0)_BsaI->ccdbCam<-BsaI
  Species: Synthetic
  Cloning method: Ligation Independent Cloning
  Sequencing primers: 5′ M13F; 3′ M13R
Terms and licenses: Academic/Nonprofit Terms; Industry Terms: Not Available to Industry
Depositor comments: Please visit https://www.biorxiv.org/content/10.1101/452979v2 for BioRxiv preprint.
How to cite: pAC10032_pCR8-SspDnaB(C-S0)_BsaI->ccdbCam<-BsaI was a gift from Albert Cheng (Addgene plasmid # 122755)
